>Addgene plasmid #141167 | CTA2-mNG211 | addgene full sequence | sequence record 307465 | Addgene NGS Result
AAATATCTCACTCGCAATCAAATTCAGCCGATAGCGGAACGGGAAGGCGACTGGAGTGCCATGTCCGGTT
TTCAACAAACCATGCAAATGCTGAATGAGGGCATCGTTCCCACTGCGATGCTGGTTGCCAACGATCAGAT
GGCGCTGGGCGCAATGCGCGCCATTACCGAGTCCGGGCTGCGCGTTGGTGCGGATATCTCGGTAGTGGGA
TACGACGATACCGAAGACAGCTCATGTTATATCCCGCCGTTAACCACCATCAAACAGGATTTTCGCCTGC
TGGGGCAAACCAGCGTGGACCGCTTGCTGCAACTCTCTCAGGGCCAGGCGGTGAAGGGCAATCAGCTGTT
GCCCGTCTCACTGGTGAAAAGAAAAACCACCCTGGCGCCCAATACGCAAACCGCCTCTCCCCGCGCGTTG
GCCGATTCATTAATGCAGCTGGCACGACAGGTTTCCCGACTGGAAAGCGGGCAGTGAGCGCAACGCAATT
AATGTAAGTTAGCTCACTCATTAGGCACCCCAGGCTTTACACTTTATGCTTCCGGCTCGTATGTTGTGTG
GAATTGTGAGCGGATAACAATTTCACACAGGAAACAGCTATGACCATGATTACGGATTCACTGGCCGTCG
TTTTACAACGTCGTGACTGGGAAAACCCTGGCGTTACCCAACTTAATCGCCTTGCAGCACATCCCCCTTT
CGCCAGCTGGCGTAATAGCGAAGAGGCCCGCACCGATCGCCCTTCCCAACAGTTGCGCAGCCTGAATGGC
GAATGGCGCTTTGCCTGGTTTCCGGCACCAGAAGCGGTGCCGGAAAGCTGGCTGGAGTGCGATCTTCCTG
AGGCCGATACTGTCGTCGTCCCCTCAAACTGGCAGATGCACGGTTACGATGCGCCCATCTACACCAACGT
GACCTATCCCATTACGGTCAATCCGCCGTTTGTTCCCACGGAGAATCCGACGGGTTGTTACTCGCTCACA
TTTAATGTTGATGAAAGCTGGCTACAGGAAGGCCAGACGCGAATTATTTTTGATGGCGTTGGAATTAGCT
TATCGACTGCACGGTGCACCAATGCTTCTGGCGTCAGGCAGCCATCGGAAGCTGTGGTATGGCTGTGCAG
GTCGTAAATCACTGCATAATTCGTGTCGCTCAAGGCGCACTCCCGTTCTGGATAATGTTTTTTGCGCCGA
CATCATAACGGTTCTGGCAAATATTCTGAAATGAGCTGTTGACAATTAATCATCGGCTCGTATAATGTGT
GGAATTGTGAGCGGATAACAATTTCACACAGGAAACAGTATTCATGTCCCCTATACTAGGTTATTGGAAA
ATTAAGGGCCTTGTGCAACCCACTCGACTTCTTTTGGAATATCTTGAAGAAAAATATGAAGAGCATTTGT
ATGAGCGCGATGAAGGTGATAAATGGCGAAACAAAAAGTTTGAATTGGGTTTGGAGTTTCCCAATCTTCC
TTATTATATTGATGGTGATGTTAAATTAACACAGTCTATGGCCATCATACGTTATATAGCTGACAAGCAC
AACATGTTGGGTGGTTGTCCAAAAGAGCGTGCAGAGATTTCAATGCTTGAAGGAGCGGTTTTGGATATTA
GATACGGTGTTTCGAGAATTGCATATAGTAAAGACTTTGAAACTCTCAAAGTTGATTTTCTTAGCAAGCT
ACCTGAAATGCTGAAAATGTTCGAAGATCGTTTATGTCATAAAACATATTTAAATGGTGATCATGTAACC
CATCCTGACTTCATGTTGTATGACGCTCTTGATGTTGTTTTATACATGGACCCAATGTGCCTGGATGCGT
TCCCAAAATTAGTTTGTTTTAAAAAACGTATTGAAGCTATCCCACAAATTGATAAGTACTTGAAATCCAG
CAAGTATATAGCATGGCCTTTGCAGGGCTGGCAAGCCACGTTTGGTGGTGGCGACCATCCTCCAAAATCG
GATCTGGTTCCGCGTGGATCTGAAAACCTGTATTTTCAGGGCGGATCCATGTCGGACTCAGAAGTCAATC
AAGAAGCTAAGCCAGAGGTCAAGCCAGAAGTCAAGCCTGAGACTCACATCAATTTAAAGGTGTCCGATGG
ATCTTCAGAGATCTTCTTCAAGATCAAAAAGACCACTCCTTTAAGAAGGCTGATGGAAGCGTTCGCTAAA
AGACAGGGTAAGGAAATGGACTCCTTAAGATTCTTGTACGACGGTATTAGAATTCAAGCTGATCAGACCC
CTGAAGATTTGGACATGGAGGATAACGATATTATTGAGGCTCACAGAGAACAGATTGGTGGTACCGAGCT
CAACTTCAAGGAGTGGCAAAAGGCCTTTACCGATATGATGGGAGGTGGAGGTTCCTCGATGAGTAATACT
TGCGATGAAAAAACCCAAAGTCTAGGTGTAAAATTCCTTGACGAATACCAATCTAAAGTTAAAAGACAAA
TATTTTCAGGCTATCAATCTGATATTGATACACATAATAGAATTAAGGATGAATTATGACTCGAGCTGCA
GCGGCCGCATCGTGACTGACTGACGATCTGCCTCGCGCGTTTCGGTGATGACGGTGAAAACCTCTGACAC
ATGCAGCTCCCGGAGACGGTCACAGCTTGTCTGTAAGCGGATGCCGGGAGCAGACAAGCCCGTCAGGGCG
CGTCAGCGGGTGTTGGCGGGTGTCGGGGCGCAGCCATGACCCAGTCACGTAGCGATAGCGGAGTGTATAA
TTCTTGAAGACGAAAGGGCCTCGTGATACGCCTATTTTTATAGGTTAATGTCATGATAATAATGGTTTCT
TAGACGTCAGGTGGCACTTTTCGGGGAAATGTGCGCGGAACCCCTATTTGTTTATTTTTCTAAATACATT
CAAATATGTATCCGCTCATGAGACAATAACCCTGATAAATGCTTCAATAATATTGAAAAAGGAAGAGTAT
GAGTATTCAACATTTCCGTGTCGCCCTTATTCCCTTTTTTGCGGCATTTTGCCTTCCTGTTTTTGCTCAC
CCAGAAACGCTGGTGAAAGTAAAAGATGCTGAAGATCAGTTGGGTGCACGAGTGGGTTACATCGAACTGG
ATCTCAACAGCGGTAAGATCCTTGAGAGTTTTCGCCCCGAAGAACGTTTTCCAATGATGAGCACTTTTAA
AGTTCTGCTATGTGGCGCGGTATTATCCCGTGTTGACGCCGGGCAAGAGCAACTCGGTCGCCGCATACAC
TATTCTCAGAATGACTTGGTTGAGTACTCACCAGTCACAGAAAAGCATCTTACGGATGGCATGACAGTAA
GAGAATTATGCAGTGCTGCCATAACCATGAGTGATAACACTGCGGCCAACTTACTTCTGACAACGATCGG
AGGACCGAAGGAGCTAACCGCTTTTTTGCACAACATGGGGGATCATGTAACTCGCCTTGATCGTTGGGAA
CCGGAGCTGAATGAAGCCATACCAAACGACGAGCGTGACACCACGATGCCTGCAGCAATGGCAACAACGT
TGCGCAAACTATTAACTGGCGAACTACTTACTCTAGCTTCCCGGCAACAATTAATAGACTGGATGGAGGC
GGATAAAGTTGCAGGACCACTTCTGCGCTCGGCCCTTCCGGCTGGCTGGTTTATTGCTGATAAATCTGGA
GCCGGTGAGCGTGGGTCTCGCGGTATCATTGCAGCACTGGGGCCAGATGGTAAGCCCTCCCGTATCGTAG
TTATCTACACGACGGGGAGTCAGGCAACTATGGATGAACGAAATAGACAGATCGCTGAGATAGGTGCCTC
ACTGATTAAGCATTGGTAACTGTCAGACCAAGTTTACTCATATATACTTTAGATTGATTTAAAACTTCAT
TTTTAATTTAAAAGGATCTAGGTGAAGATCCTTTTTGATAATCTCATGACCAAAATCCCTTAACGTGAGT
TTTCGTTCCACTGAGCGTCAGACCCCGTAGAAAAGATCAAAGGATCTTCTTGAGATCCTTTTTTTCTGCG
CGTAATCTGCTGCTTGCAAACAAAAAAACCACCGCTACCAGCGGTGGTTTGTTTGCCGGATCAAGAGCTA
CCAACTCTTTTTCCGAAGGTAACTGGCTTCAGCAGAGCGCAGATACCAAATACTGTCCTTCTAGTGTAGC
CGTAGTTAGGCCACCACTTCAAGAACTCTGTAGCACCGCCTACATACCTCGCTCTGCTAATCCTGTTACC
AGTGGCTGCTGCCAGTGGCGATAAGTCGTGTCTTACCGGGTTGGACTCAAGACGATAGTTACCGGATAAG
GCGCAGCGGTCGGGCTGAACGGGGGGTTCGTGCACACAGCCCAGCTTGGAGCGAACGACCTACACCGAAC
TGAGATACCTACAGCGTGAGCTATGAGAAAGCGCCACGCTTCCCGAAGGGAGAAAGGCGGACAGGTATCC
GGTAAGCGGCAGGGTCGGAACAGGAGAGCGCACGAGGGAGCTTCCAGGGGGAAACGCCTGGTATCTTTAT
AGTCCTGTCGGGTTTCGCCACCTCTGACTTGAGCGTCGATTTTTGTGATGCTCGTCAGGGGGGCGGAGCC
TATGGAAAAACGCCAGCAACGCGGCCTTTTTACGGTTCCTGGCCTTTTGCTGGCCTTTTGCTCACATGTT
CTTTCCTGCGTTATCCCCTGATTCTGTGGATAACCGTATTACCGCCTTTGAGTGAGCTGATACCGCTCGC
CGCAGCCGAACGACCGAGCGCAGCGAGTCAGTGAGCGAGGAAGCGGAAGAGCGCCTGATGCGGTATTTTC
TCCTTACGCATCTGTGCGGTATTTCACACCGCATAAATTCCGACACCATCGAATGGCGCAAAACCTTTCG
CGGTATGGCATGATAGCGCCCGGAAGAGAGTCAATTCAGGGTGGTGAATGTGAAACCAGTAACGTTATAC
GATGTCGCAGAGTATGCCGGTGTCTCTTATCAGACCGTTTCCCGCGTGGTGAACCAGGCCAGCCACGTTT
CTGCGAAAACGCGGGAAAAAGTGGAAGCGGCGATGGCGGAGCTGAATTACATTCCCAACCGCGTGGCACA
ACAACTGGCGGGCAAACAGTCGTTGCTGATTGGCGTTGCCACCTCCAGTCTGGCCCTGCACGCGCCGTCG
CAAATTGTCGCGGCGATTAAATCTCGCGCCGATCAACTGGGTGCCAGCGTGGTGGTGTCGATGGTAGAAC
GAAGCGGCGTCGAAGCCTGTAAAGCGGCGGTGCACAATCTTCTCGCGCAACGCGTCAGTGGGCTGATCAT
TAACTATCCGCTGGATGACCAGGATGCCATTGCTGTGGAAGCTGCCTGCACTAATGTTCCGGCGTTATTT
CTTGATGTCTCTGACCAGACACCCATCAACAGTATTATTTTCTCCCATGAAGACGGTACGCGACTGGGCG
TGGAGCATCTGGTCGCATTGGGTCACCAGCAAATCGCGCTGTTAGCGGGCCCATTAAGTTCTGTCTCGGC
GCGTCTGCGTCTGGCTGGCTGGCAT
Features (pLannotate 1.2.2; 20 found; start..end, strand, type, name):
    490..511     +  protein_bind   CAP binding site: CAP binding activates transcription in the presence of cAMP. E. coli catabolite activator protein
    526..556     +  promoter       lac promoter: promoter for the E. coli lac operon
    564..580     +  protein_bind   lac operator: The lac repressor binds to the lac operator to inhibit transcription in E. coli. This inhibition can be relieved by adding lactose or isopropyl-β-D-thiogalactopyranoside (IPTG). lac repressor encoded by lacI
    600..773     +  CDS            lacZα: LacZα fragment of β-galactosidase; lacZ fragment
   1037..1153    -  CDS            yciV (fragment): RNAAM_ECOLI - Also known as trpH From Escherichia coli (strain K12).
   1229..1257    +  promoter       tac promoter: strong E. coli promoter; hybrid between the trp and lac UV5 promoters
   1265..1281    +  protein_bind   lac operator: The lac repressor binds to the lac operator to inhibit transcription in E. coli. This inhibition can be relieved by adding lactose or isopropyl-β-D-thiogalactopyranoside (IPTG). lac repressor encoded by lacI
   1304..1957    +  CDS            GST26_SCHJA: Experimental evidence at protein level: Swiss-Prot protein existence level 1. GST isoenzymes appear to play a central role in the parasite detoxification system. Other functions are also suspected including a role in increasing the solubility of haematin in the parasite gut. From Schistosoma japonicum (Blood fluke).
   1982..2002    +  CDS            TEV site: tobacco etch virus (TEV) protease recognition and cleavage site
   2009..2302    +  CDS            SUMO: cleavable ubiquitin-like protein tag; S. cerevisiae SMT3 (truncated)
   2303..2353    +  CDS            dLanYFP (fragment): dLanYFP is a basic (constitutively fluorescent) green/yellow fluorescent protein published in 2013, derived from Branchiostoma lanceolatum.
   2363..2506    +  CDS            ctxA (fragment): CHTA_VIBCH - Also known as toxA. Experimental evidence at protein level: Swiss-Prot protein existence level 1. The A1 chain catalyzes the ADP-ribosylation of Gs alpha, a GTP-binding regulatory protein, to activate the adenylate cyclase. This leads to an overproduction of cAMP and eventually to a hypersecretion of chloride and bicarbonate followed by water, resulting in the characteristic cholera stool. The A2 chain tethers A1 to the pentameric ring. From Vibrio cholerae serotype O1 (strain ATCC 39315 / El Tor Inaba N16961).
   2548..2587    +  CDS            rop (fragment): Rop protein, which maintains plasmids at low copy number; rop
   2689..2729    +  misc_feature   bom (fragment): basis of mobility region from pBR322
   2834..2938    +  promoter       AmpR promoter: bla
   2939..3799    +  CDS            AmpR: β-lactamase; bla; confers resistance to ampicillin, carbenicillin, and related antibiotics
   3970..4558    +  rep_origin     ori: high-copy-number ColE1/pMB1/pBR322/pUC origin of replication
   4744..4795    -  misc_feature   bom (fragment): basis of mobility region from pBR322
   4802..4879    +  promoter       lacI promoter: lacI
   4880..477     +  CDS            lacI (across the origin): lac repressor; lacI; The lac repressor binds to the lac operator to inhibit transcription in E. coli. This inhibition can be relieved by adding lactose or isopropyl-β-D-thiogalactopyranoside (IPTG).
