[The description below was written by a language model from this plasmid's Addgene catalogue record and pLannotate feature annotations shown in this document.]
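Description:
CTA2-mNG211 is a bacterial expression plasmid built on the pGEX-4T backbone for producing a tagged fragment of cholera toxin in E. coli. It is maintained through a ColE1/pMB1-type origin and selected with ampicillin via the β-lactamase gene; the catalogue lists it as low copy. The backbone also carries lacI under its own promoter, which supplies lac repressor to keep the expression cassette off until induction. Remnants typical of pGEX vectors also appear in the annotation, including a lac promoter/lacZα segment and partial rop and bom sequences.

The expression cassette is driven by the strong hybrid tac promoter with an adjacent lac operator, making it IPTG-inducible. The open reading frame begins with Schistosoma japonicum glutathione S-transferase for affinity purification, followed by a TEV protease site and a yeast SMT3-derived SUMO tag. The synthetic insert, cloned between BamHI and XhoI sites, continues with a short segment annotated as a dLanYFP fragment. This matches the eleventh β-strand of mNeonGreen2 (mNG2-11), since mNeonGreen derives from the Branchiostoma lanceolatum protein. A fragment of Vibrio cholerae ctxA follows, corresponding to the A2 chain, which tethers the A subunit to the pentameric B ring. In the feature table the mNG strand therefore lies upstream of CTA2, directly after SUMO, so SUMO protease cleavage would be expected to release the tagged peptide from the solubility and purification tags.

The small strand is not fluorescent by itself but can complement the mNG2 1–10 fragment to reconstitute fluorescence. According to the associated publication title, the construct supports a quantitative single-cell assay of retrograde membrane trafficking. The record itself does not detail how the purified protein is assembled or applied.
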