Addgene plasmid #141167: CTA2-mNG211
Purpose: Expresses GST-SUMO tagged CTA2 Subunit with 11th Strand
Depositing lab: Wayne Lencer. Depositing organization: Boston Children's Hospital. Publication: A quantitative single-cell assay for retrograde membrane traffic enables rapid detection of defects in cellular organization. Luong P, Li Q, Chen PF, Wrighton PJ, Chang D, Dwyer S, Bayer MT, Snapper SB, Hansen SH, Thiagarajah JT, Goessling W, Lencer WI. Mol Biol Cell. 2019 Nov 27:mbcE19070375. doi: 10.1091/mbc.E19-07-0375. PubMed 31774722.
Backbone
  Vector backbone: pGEX-4T
  Backbone manufacturer: Amersham
  Backbone size w/o insert (bp): 4959
  Vector type: Bacterial Expression
Growth in bacteria
  Bacterial resistance: Ampicillin, 100 μg/mL
  Growth temperature: 37°C
  Growth strain: DH5alpha
  Copy number: Low Copy
Gene/Insert
  Gene/Insert name: SUMO-CTA2-mNG211
  Species: Synthetic
  Insert size (bp): 501
  Tag / fusion protein: SUMO
  Cloning method: Restriction Enzyme; 5′ cloning site BamH1 (not destroyed); 3′ cloning site Xho1 (not destroyed)
  Sequencing primers: 5′ pGEX-F; 3′ pGEX-R
Terms and licenses: Academic/Nonprofit Terms; Industry Terms: Not Available to Industry
How to cite: CTA2-mNG211 was a gift from Wayne Lencer (Addgene plasmid # 141167 ; http://n2t.net/addgene:141167 ; RRID:Addgene_141167)
