>Addgene plasmid #141167 | CTA2-mNG211 | depositor partial sequence | sequence record 275054 | CTA2-mNG211 sequence 501 bps
ATGTCGGACTCAGAAGTCAATCAAGAAGCTAAGCCAGAGGTCAAGCCAGAAGTCAAGCCTGAGACTCACA
TCAATTTAAAGGTGTCCGATGGATCTTCAGAGATCTTCTTCAAGATCAAAAAGACCACTCCTTTAAGAAG
GCTGATGGAAGCGTTCGCTAAAAGACAGGGTAAGGAAATGGACTCCTTAAGATTCTTGTACGACGGTATT
AGAATTCAAGCTGATCAGACCCCTGAAGATTTGGACATGGAGGATAACGATATTATTGAGGCTCACAGAG
AACAGATTGGTGGTACCGAGCTCAACTTCAAGGAGTGGCAAAAGGCCTTTACCGATATGATGGGAGGTGG
AGGTTCCTCGATGAGTAATACTTGCGATGAAAAAACCCAAAGTCTAGGTGTAAAATTCCTTGACGAATAC
CAATCTAAAGTTAAAAGACAAATATTTTCAGGCTATCAATCTGATATTGATACACATAATAGAATTAAGG
ATGAATTATGA
